>Addgene plasmid #127172 | p65-mNeonGreen | depositor full sequence | sequence record 243218 | p65-mNeonGreen sequence 11627 bps
GTCGACGGATCGGGAGATCTCCCGATCCCCTATGGTGCACTCTCAGTACAATCTGCTCTGATGCCGCATA
GTTAAGCCAGTATCTGCTCCCTGCTTGTGTGTTGGAGGTCGCTGAGTAGTGCGCGAGCAAAATTTAAGCT
ACAACAAGGCAAGGCTTGACCGACAATTGCATGAAGAATCTGCTTAGGGTTAGGCGTTTTGCGCTGCTTC
GCGATGTACGGGCCAGATATACGCGTTGACATTGATTATTGACTAGTTATTAATAGTAATCAATTACGGG
GTCATTAGTTCATAGCCCATATATGGAGTTCCGCGTTACATAACTTACGGTAAATGGCCCGCCTGGCTGA
CCGCCCAACGACCCCCGCCCATTGACGTCAATAATGACGTATGTTCCCATAGTAACGCCAATAGGGACTT
TCCATTGACGTCAATGGGTGGAGTATTTACGGTAAACTGCCCACTTGGCAGTACATCAAGTGTATCATAT
GCCAAGTACGCCCCCTATTGACGTCAATGACGGTAAATGGCCCGCCTGGCATTATGCCCAGTACATGACC
TTATGGGACTTTCCTACTTGGCAGTACATCTACGTATTAGTCATCGCTATTACCATGGTGATGCGGTTTT
GGCAGTACATCAATGGGCGTGGATAGCGGTTTGACTCACGGGGATTTCCAAGTCTCCACCCCATTGACGT
CAATGGGAGTTTGTTTTGGCACCAAAATCAACGGGACTTTCCAAAATGTCGTAACAACTCCGCCCCATTG
ACGCAAATGGGCGGTAGGCGTGTACGGTGGGAGGTCTATATAAGCAGCGCGTTTTGCCTGTACTGGGTCT
CTCTGGTTAGACCAGATCTGAGCCTGGGAGCTCTCTGGCTAACTAGGGAACCCACTGCTTAAGCCTCAAT
AAAGCTTGCCTTGAGTGCTTCAAGTAGTGTGTGCCCGTCTGTTGTGTGACTCTGGTAACTAGAGATCCCT
CAGACCCTTTTAGTCAGTGTGGAAAATCTCTAGCAGTGGCGCCCGAACAGGGACTTGAAAGCGAAAGGGA
AACCAGAGGAGCTCTCTCGACGCAGGACTCGGCTTGCTGAAGCGCGCACGGCAAGAGGCGAGGGGCGGCG
ACTGGTGAGTACGCCAAAAATTTTGACTAGCGGAGGCTAGAAGGAGAGAGATGGGTGCGAGAGCGTCAGT
ATTAAGCGGGGGAGAATTAGATCGCGATGGGAAAAAATTCGGTTAAGGCCAGGGGGAAAGAAAAAATATA
AATTAAAACATATAGTATGGGCAAGCAGGGAGCTAGAACGATTCGCAGTTAATCCTGGCCTGTTAGAAAC
ATCAGAAGGCTGTAGACAAATACTGGGACAGCTACAACCATCCCTTCAGACAGGATCAGAAGAACTTAGA
TCATTATATAATACAGTAGCAACCCTCTATTGTGTGCATCAAAGGATAGAGATAAAAGACACCAAGGAAG
CTTTAGACAAGATAGAGGAAGAGCAAAACAAAAGTAAGACCACCGCACAGCAAGCGGCCGCTGATCTTCA
GACCTGGAGGAGGAGATATGAGGGACAATTGGAGAAGTGAATTATATAAATATAAAGTAGTAAAAATTGA
ACCATTAGGAGTAGCACCCACCAAGGCAAAGAGAAGAGTGGTGCAGAGAGAAAAAAGAGCAGTGGGAATA
GGAGCTTTGTTCCTTGGGTTCTTGGGAGCAGCAGGAAGCACTATGGGCGCAGCGTCAATGACGCTGACGG
TACAGGCCAGACAATTATTGTCTGGTATAGTGCAGCAGCAGAACAATTTGCTGAGGGCTATTGAGGCGCA
ACAGCATCTGTTGCAACTCACAGTCTGGGGCATCAAGCAGCTCCAGGCAAGAATCCTGGCTGTGGAAAGA
TACCTAAAGGATCAACAGCTCCTGGGGATTTGGGGTTGCTCTGGAAAACTCATTTGCACCACTGCTGTGC
CTTGGAATGCTAGTTGGAGTAATAAATCTCTGGAACAGATTTGGAATCACACGACCTGGATGGAGTGGGA
CAGAGAAATTAACAATTACACAAGCTTAATACACTCCTTAATTGAAGAATCGCAAAACCAGCAAGAAAAG
AATGAACAAGAATTATTGGAATTAGATAAATGGGCAAGTTTGTGGAATTGGTTTAACATAACAAATTGGC
TGTGGTATATAAAATTATTCATAATGATAGTAGGAGGCTTGGTAGGTTTAAGAATAGTTTTTGCTGTACT
TTCTATAGTGAATAGAGTTAGGCAGGGATATTCACCATTATCGTTTCAGACCCACCTCCCAACCCCGAGG
GGACCCGACAGGCCCGAAGGAATAGAAGAAGAAGGTGGAGAGAGAGACAGAGACAGATCCATTCGATTAG
TGAACGGATCGGCACTGCGTGCGCCAATTCTGCAGACAAATGGCAGTATTCATCCACAATTTTAAAAGAA
AAGGGGGGATTGGGGGGTACAGTGCAGGGGAAAGAATAGTAGACATAATAGCAACAGACATACAAACTAA
AGAATTACAAAAACAAATTACAAAAATTCAAAATTTTCGGGTTTATTACAGGGACAGCAGAGATCCAGTT
TGGTTAATTAGCTAGCTGCAAAGATGGATAAAGTTTTAAACAGAGAGGAATCTTTGCAGCTAATGGACCT
TCTAGGTCTTGAAAGGAGTGGGAATTGGCTCCGGTGCCCGTCAGTGGGCAGAGCGCACATCGCCCACAGT
CCCCGAGAAGTTGGGGGGAGGGGTCGGCAATTGATCCGGTGCCTAGAGAAGGTGGCGCGGGGTAAACTGG
GAAAGTGATGTCGTGTACTGGCTCCGCCTTTTTCCCGAGGGTGGGGGAGAACCGTATATAAGTGCAGTAG
TCGCCGTGAACGTTCTTTTTCGCAACGGGTTTGCCGCCAGAACACAGGTAAGTGCCGTGTGTGGTTCCCG
CGGGCCTGGCCTCTTTACGGGTTATGGCCCTTGCGTGCCTTGAATTACTTCCACTGGCTGCAGTACGTGA
TTCTTGATCCCGAGCTTCGGGTTGGAAGTGGGTGGGAGAGTTCGAGGCCTTGCGCTTAAGGAGCCCCTTC
GCCTCGTGCTTGAGTTGAGGCCTGGCCTGGGCGCTGGGGCCGCCGCGTGCGAATCTGGTGGCACCTTCGC
GCCTGTCTCGCTGCTTTCGATAAGTCTCTAGCCATTTAAAATTTTTGATGACCTGCTGCGACGCTTTTTT
TCTGGCAAGATAGTCTTGTAAATGCGGGCCAAGATCTGCACACTGGTATTTCGGTTTTTGGGGCCGCGGG
CGGCGACGGGGCCCGTGCGTCCCAGCGCACATGTTCGGCGAGGCGGGGCCTGCGAGCGCGGCCACCGAGA
ATCGGACGGGGGTAGTCTCAAGCTGGCCGGCCTGCTCTGGTGCCTGGCCTCGCGCCGCCGTGTATCGCCC
CGCCCTGGGCGGCAAGGCTGGCCCGGTCGGCACCAGTTGCGTGAGCGGAAAGATGGCCGCTTCCCGGCCC
TGCTGCAGGGAGCTCAAAATGGAGGACGCGGCGCTCGGGAGAGCGGGCGGGTGAGTCACCCACACAAAGG
AAAAGGGCCTTTCCGTCCTCAGCCGTCGCTTCATGTGACTCCACGGAGTACCGGGCGCCGTCCAGGCACC
TCGATTAGTTCTCGAGCTTTTGGAGTACGTCGTCTTTAGGTTGGGGGGAGGGGTTTTATGCGATGGAGTT
TCCCCACACTGAGTGGGTGGAGACTGAAGTTAGGCCAGCTTGGCACTTGATGTAATTCTCCTTGGAATTT
GCCCTTTTTGAGTTTGGATCTTGGTTCATTCTCAAGCCTCAGACAGTGGTTCAAAGTTTTTTTCTTCCAT
TTCAGGTGTCGTGATGTACAGCCACCATGGACGAACTGTTCCCCCTCATCTTCCCGGCAGAGCCAGCCCA
GGCCTCTGGCCCCTATGTGGAGATCATTGAGCAGCCCAAGCAGCGGGGCATGCGCTTCCGCTACAAGTGC
GAGGGGCGCTCCGCGGGCAGCATCCCAGGCGAGAGGAGCACAGATACCACCAAGACCCACCCCACCATCA
AGATCAATGGCTACACAGGACCAGGGACAGTGCGCATCTCCCTGGTCACCAAGGACCCTCCTCACCGGCC
TCACCCCCACGAGCTTGTAGGAAAGGACTGCCGGGATGGCTTCTATGAGGCTGAGCTCTGCCCGGACCGC
TGCATCCACAGTTTCCAGAACCTGGGAATCCAGTGTGTGAAGAAGCGGGACCTGGAGCAGGCTATCAGTC
AGCGCATCCAGACCAACAACAACCCCTTCCAAGTTCCTATAGAAGAGCAGCGTGGGGACTACGACCTGAA
TGCTGTGCGGCTCTGCTTCCAGGTGACAGTGCGGGACCCATCAGGCAGGCCCCTCCGCCTGCCGCCTGTC
CTTTCTCATCCCATCTTTGACAATCGTGCCCCCAACACTGCCGAGCTCAAGATCTGCCGAGTGAACCGAA
ACTCTGGCAGCTGCCTCGGTGGGGATGAGATCTTCCTACTGTGTGACAAGGTGCAGAAAGAGGACATTGA
GGTGTATTTCACGGGACCAGGCTGGGAGGCCCGAGGCTCCTTTTCGCAAGCTGATGTGCACCGACAAGTG
GCCATTGTGTTCCGGACCCCTCCCTACGCAGACCCCAGCCTGCAGGCTCCTGTGCGTGTCTCCATGCAGC
TGCGGCGGCCTTCCGACCGGGAGCTCAGTGAGCCCATGGAATTCCAGTACCTGCCAGATACAGACGATCG
TCACCGGATTGAGGAGAAACGTAAAAGGACATATGAGACCTTCAAGAGCATCATGAAGAAGAGTCCTTTC
AGCGGACCCACCGACCCCCGGCCTCCACCTCGACGCATTGCTGTGCCTTCCCGCAGCTCAGCTTCTGTCC
CCAAGCCAGCACCCCAGCCCTATCCCTTTACGTCATCCCTGAGCACCATCAACTATGATGAGTTTCCCAC
CATGGTGTTTCCTTCTGGGCAGATCAGCCAGGCCTCGGCCTTGGCCCCGGCCCCTCCCCAAGTCCTGCCC
CAGGCTCCAGCCCCTGCCCCTGCTCCAGCCATGGTATCAGCTCTGGCCCAGGCCCCAGCCCCTGTCCCAG
TCCTAGCCCCAGGCCCTCCTCAGGCTGTGGCCCCACCTGCCCCCAAGCCCACCCAGGCTGGGGAAGGAAC
GCTGTCAGAGGCCCTGCTGCAGCTGCAGTTTGATGATGAAGACCTGGGGGCCTTGCTTGGCAACAGCACA
GACCCAGCTGTGTTCACAGACCTGGCATCCGTCGACAACTCCGAGTTTCAGCAGCTGCTGAACCAGGGCA
TACCTGTGGCCCCCCACACAACTGAGCCCATGCTGATGGAGTACCCTGAGGCTATAACTCGCCTAGTGAC
AGGGGCCCAGAGGCCCCCCGACCCAGCTCCTGCTCCACTGGGGGCCCCGGGGCTCCCCAATGGCCTCCTT
TCAGGAGATGAAGACTTCTCCTCCATTGCGGACATGGACTTCTCAGCCCTGCTGAGTCAGATCAGCTCCG
GAGGCGGCTCCGGTGGAGGATCCGTGAGCAAGGGCGAGGAGGATAACGCCTCTCTCCCAGCGACACATGA
GTTACACATCTTTGGCTCCATCAACGGTGTGGACTTTGACATGGTGGGTCAGGGCACCGGCAATCCAAAT
GATGGTTATGAGGAGTTAAACCTGAAGTCCACCAAGGGTGACCTCCAGTTCTCCCCCTGGATTCTGGTCC
CTCATATCGGGTATGGCTTCCATCAGTACCTGCCCTACCCTGACGGGATGTCGCCTTTCCAGGCCGCCAT
GGTAGATGGCTCCGGATACCAAGTCCATCGCACAATGCAGTTTGAAGATGGTGCCTCCCTTACTGTTAAC
TACCGCTACACCTACGAGGGAAGCCACATCAAAGGAGAGGCCCAGGTGAAGGGGACTGGTTTCCCTGCTG
ACGGTCCTGTGATGACCAACTCGCTGACCGCTGCGGACTGGTGCAGGTCGAAGAAAACTTACCCCAACGA
CAAAACCATCATCAGTACCTTTAAGTGGAGTTACACCACTGGAAATGGCAAGCGCTACCGGAGCACTGCG
CGGACCACCTACACCTTTGCCAAGCCAATGGCGGCTAACTATCTGAAGAACCAGCCGATGTACGTGTTCC
GTAAGACGGAGCTCAAGCACTCCAAGACCGAGCTCAACTTCAAGGAGTGGCAAAAGGCCTTTACCGATGT
GATGGGCATGGACGAGCTGTATAAGGGAAGATCCTACCCATACGATGTTCCAGATTACGCTTGAGAATTC
GATATCAAGCTTATCGGTAATCAACCTCTGGATTACAAAATTTGTGAAAGATTGACTGGTATTCTTAACT
ATGTTGCTCCTTTTACGCTATGTGGATACGCTGCTTTAATGCCTTTGTATCATGCTATTGCTTCCCGTAT
GGCTTTCATTTTCTCCTCCTTGTATAAATCCTGGTTGCTGTCTCTTTATGAGGAGTTGTGGCCCGTTGTC
AGGCAACGTGGCGTGGTGTGCACTGTGTTTGCTGACGCAACCCCCACTGGTTGGGGCATTGCCACCACCT
GTCAGCTCCTTTCCGGGACTTTCGCTTTCCCCCTCCCTATTGCCACGGCGGAACTCATCGCCGCCTGCCT
TGCCCGCTGCTGGACAGGGGCTCGGCTGTTGGGCACTGACAATTCCGTGGTGTTGTCGGGGAAATCATCG
TCCTTTCCTTGGCTGCTCGCCTGTGTTGCCACCTGGATTCTGCGCGGGACGTCCTTCTGCTACGTCCCTT
CGGCCCTCAATCCAGCGGACCTTCCTTCCCGCGGCCTGCTGCCGGCTCTGCGGCCTCTTCCGCGTCTTCG
CCTTCGCCCTCAGACGAGTCGGATCTCCCTTTGGGCCGCCTCCCCGCATCGATACCGTCGACCTCGAGAC
CTAGAAAAACATGGAGCAATCACAAGTAGCAATACAGCAGCTACCAATGCTGATTGTGCCTGGCTAGAAG
CACAAGAGGAGGAGGAGGTGGGTTTTCCAGTCACACCTCAGGTACCTTTAAGACCAATGACTTACAAGGC
AGCTGTAGATCTTAGCCACTTTTTAAAAGAAAAGGGGGGACTGGAAGGGCTAATTCACTCCCAACGAAGA
CAAGATATCCTTGATCTGTGGATCTACCACACACAAGGCTACTTCCCTGATTGGCAGAACTACACACCAG
GGCCAGGGATCAGATATCCACTGACCTTTGGATGGTGCTACAAGCTAGTACCAGTTGAGCAAGAGAAGGT
AGAAGAAGCCAATGAAGGAGAGAACACCCGCTTGTTACACCCTGTGAGCCTGCATGGGATGGATGACCCG
GAGAGAGAAGTATTAGAGTGGAGGTTTGACAGCCGCCTAGCATTTCATCACATGGCCCGAGAGCTGCATC
CGGACTGTACTGGGTCTCTCTGGTTAGACCAGATCTGAGCCTGGGAGCTCTCTGGCTAACTAGGGAACCC
ACTGCTTAAGCCTCAATAAAGCTTGCCTTGAGTGCTTCAAGTAGTGTGTGCCCGTCTGTTGTGTGACTCT
GGTAACTAGAGATCCCTCAGACCCTTTTAGTCAGTGTGGAAAATCTCTAGCAGGGCCCGTTTAAACCCGC
TGATCAGCCTCGACTGTGCCTTCTAGTTGCCAGCCATCTGTTGTTTGCCCCTCCCCCGTGCCTTCCTTGA
CCCTGGAAGGTGCCACTCCCACTGTCCTTTCCTAATAAAATGAGGAAATTGCATCGCATTGTCTGAGTAG
GTGTCATTCTATTCTGGGGGGTGGGGTGGGGCAGGACAGCAAGGGGGAGGATTGGGAAGACAATAGCAGG
CATGCTGGGGATGCGGTGGGCTCTATGGCTTCTGAGGCGGAAAGAACCAGCTGGGGCTCTAGGGGGTATC
CCC
[124 nt withheld, positions 7914-8037]
C
[91 nt withheld, positions 8039-8129]
A
[49 nt withheld, positions 8131-8179]
CCTTTGACGTTGGAGTCCACGTTCTTT
[37 nt withheld, positions 8207-8243]
ACCCTATCTCGGTCTATTCTTTTGATTTATAAGGGATTTTGCCGATTTCGGCCTATTGGTTAAAAAATGA
GCTGATTTAACAAAAATTTAACGCGAATTAATTCTGTGGAATGTGTGTCAGTTAGGGTGTGGAAAGTCCC
CAGGCTCCCCAGCAGGCAGAAGTATGCAAAGCATGCATCTCAATTAGTCAGCAACCAGGTGTGGAAAGTC
CCCAGGCTCCCCAGCAGGCAGAAGTATGCAAAGCATGCATCTCAATTAGTCAGCAACCATAGTCCCGCCC
CTAACTCCGCCCATCCCGCCCCTAACTCCGCCCAGTTCCGCCCATTCTCCGCCCCATGGCTGACTAATTT
TTTTTATTTATGCAGAGGCCGAGGCCGCCTCTGCCTCTGAGCTATTCCAGAAGTAGTGAGGAGGCTTTTT
TGGAGGCCTAGGCTTTTGCAAAAAGCTCCCGGGAGCTTGTATATCCATTTTCGGATCTGATCAGCACGTG
TTGACAATTAATCATCGGCATAGTATATCGGCATAGTATAATACGACAAGGTGAGGAACTAAACCATGGC
CAAGTTGACCAGTGCCGTTCCGGTGCTCACCGCGCGCGACGTCGCCGGAGCGGTCGAGTTCTGGACCGAC
CGGCTCGGGTTCTCCCGGGACTTCGTGGAGGACGACTTCGCCGGTGTGGTCCGGGACGACGTGACCCTGT
TCATCAGCGCGGTCCAGGACCAGGTGGTGCCGGACAACACCCTGGCCTGGGTGTGGGTGCGCGGCCTGGA
CGAGCTGTACGCCGAGTGGTCGGAGGTCGTGTCCACGAACTTCCGGGACGCCTCCGGGCCGGCCATGACC
GAGATCGGCGAGCAGCCGTGGGGGCGGGAGTTCGCCCTGCGCGACCCGGCCGGCAACTGCGTGCACTTCG
TGGCCGAGGAGCAGGACTGACACGTGCTACGAGATTTCGATTCCACCGCCGCCTTCTATGAAAGGTTGGG
CTTCGGAATCGTTTTCCGGGACGCCGGCTGGATGATCCTCCAGCGCGGGGATCTCATGCTGGAGTTCTTC
GCCCACCCCAACTTGTTTATTGCAGCTTATAATGGTTACAAATAAAGCAATAGCATCACAAATTTCACAA
ATAAAGCATTTTTTTCACTGCATTCTAGTTGTGGTTTGTCCAAACTCATCAATGTATCTTATCATGTCTG
TATACCGTCGACCTCTAGCTAGAGCTTGGCGTAATCATGGTCATAGCTGTTTCCTGTGTGAAATTGTTAT
CCGCTCACAATTCCACACAACATACGAGCCGGAAGCATAAAGTGTAAAGCCTGGGGTGCCTAATGAGTGA
GCTAACTCACATTAATTGCGTTGCGCTCACTGCCCGCTTTCCAGTCGGGAAACCTGTCGTGCCAGCTGCA
TTAATGAATCGGCCAACGCGCGGGGAGAGGCGGTTTGCGTATTGGGCGCTCTTCCGCTTCCTCGCTCACT
GACTCGCTGCGCTCGGTCGTTCGGCTGCGGCGAGCGGTATCAGCTCACTCAAAGGCGGTAATACGGTTAT
CCACAGAATCAGGGGATAACGCAGGAAAGAACATGTGAGCAAAAGGCCAGCAAAAGGCCAGGAACCGTAA
AAAGGCCGCGTTGCTGGCGTTTTTCCATAGGCTCCGCCCCCCTGACGAGCATCACAAAAATCGACGCTCA
AGTCAGAGGTGGCGAAACCCGACAGGACTATAAAGATACCAGGCGTTTCCCCCTGGAAGCTCCCTCGTGC
GCTCTCCTGTTCCGACCCTGCCGCTTACCGGATACCTGTCCGCCTTTCTCCCTTCGGGAAGCGTGGCGCT
TTCTCATAGCTCACGCTGTAGGTATCTCAGTTCGGTGTAGGTCGTTCGCTCCAAGCTGGGCTGTGTGCAC
GAACCCCCCGTTCAGCCCGACCGCTGCGCCTTATCCGGTAACTATCGTCTTGAGTCCAACCCGGTAAGAC
ACGACTTATCGCCACTGGCAGCAGCCACTGGTAACAGGATTAGCAGAGCGAGGTATGTAGGCGGTGCTAC
AGAGTTCTTGAAGTGGTGGCCTAACTACGGCTACACTAGAAGAACAGTATTTGGTATCTGCGCTCTGCTG
AAGCCAGTTACCTTCGGAAAAAGAGTTGGTAGCTCTTGATCCGGCAAACAAACCACCGCTGGTAGCGGTG
GTTTTTTTGTTTGCAAGCAGCAGATTACGCGCAGAAAAAAAGGATCTCAAGAAGATCCTTTGATCTTTTC
TACGGGGTCTGACGCTCAGTGGAACGAAAACTCACGTTAAGGGATTTTGGTCATGAGATTATCAAAAAGG
ATCTTCACCTAGATCCTTTTAAATTAAAAATGAAGTTTTAAATCAATCTAAAGTATATATGAGTAAACTT
GGTCTGACAGTTACCAATGCTTAATCAGTGAGGCACCTATCTCAGCGATCTGTCTATTTCGTTCATCCAT
AGTTGCCTGACTCCCCGTCGTGTAGATAACTACGATACGGGAGGGCTTACCATCTGGCCCCAGTGCTGCA
ATGATACCGCGAGACCCACGCTCACCGGCTCCAGATTTATCAGCAATAAACCAGCCAGCCGGAAGGGCCG
AGCGCAGAAGTGGTCCTGCAACTTTATCCGCCTCCATCCAGTCTATTAATTGTTGCCGGGAAGCTAGAGT
AAGTAGTTCGCCAGTTAATAGTTTGCGCAACGTTGTTGCCATTGCTACAGGCATCGTGGTGTCACGCTCG
TCGTTTGGTATGGCTTCATTCAGCTCCGGTTCCCAACGATCAAGGCGAGTTACATGATCCCCCATGTTGT
GCAAAAAAGCGGTTAGCTCCTTCGGTCCTCCGATCGTTGTCAGAAGTAAGTTGGCCGCAGTGTTATCACT
CATGGTTATGGCAGCACTGCATAATTCTCTTACTGTCATGCCATCCGTAAGATGCTTTTCTGTGACTGGT
GAGTACTCAACCAAGTCATTCTGAGAATAGTGTATGCGGCGACCGAGTTGCTCTTGCCCGGCGTCAATAC
GGGATAATACCGCGCCACATAGCAGAACTTTAAAAGTGCTCATCATTGGAAAACGTTCTTCGGGGCGAAA
ACTCTCAAGGATCTTACCGCTGTTGAGATCCAGTTCGATGTAACCCACTCGTGCACCCAACTGATCTTCA
GCATCTTTTACTTTCACCAGCGTTTCTGGGTGAGCAAAAACAGGAAGGCAAAATGCCGCAAAAAAGGGAA
TAAGGGCGACACGGAAATGTTGAATACTCATACTCTTCCTTTTTCAATATTATTGAAGCATTTATCAGGG
TTATTGTCTCATGAGCGGATACATATTTGAATGTATTTAGAAAAATAAACAAATAGGGGTTCCGCGCACA
TTTCCCCGAAAAGTGCCACCTGAC
Features (pLannotate 1.2.2; 35 found; start..end, strand, type, name):
     31..83      -  misc_feature   bom (fragment): basis of mobility region from pBR322
    238..617     +  enhancer       CMV enhancer: human cytomegalovirus immediate early enhancer
    618..817     +  promoter       CMV promoter: human cytomegalovirus (CMV) immediate early promoter
    835..1015    +  LTR            5' LTR (truncated): truncated 5' long terminal repeat (LTR) from HIV-1
   1062..1187    +  misc_feature   HIV-1 Ψ: packaging signal of human immunodeficiency virus type 1
   1171..1534    +  CDS            HIV-1 gag (fragment): gag protein from human immunodeficiency virus 1; gag
   1680..1913    +  misc_feature   RRE: The Rev response element (RRE) of HIV-1 allows for Rev-dependent mRNA export from the nucleus to the cytoplasm.
   2290..2390    +  CDS            Rev (fragment): human immunodeficiency virus 1 (HIV-1) Rev protein; rev; enhances nuclear export of unspliced and incompletely spliced viral mRNAs
   2440..2557    +  misc_feature   cPPT/CTS: central polypurine tract and central termination sequence of HIV-1
   2614..2680    +  CDS            small t antigen (fragment): SV40 (simian virus 40) small t antigen
   2706..2917    +  promoter       EF-1α core promoter: core promoter for human elongation factor EF-1α
   2918..3026    +  intron         EF-1α intron A (fragment): intron upstream of the start codon of human EF-1α
   3652..3855    +  intron         EF-1α intron A: truncated intron upstream of the start codon of human EF-1α
   3877..5529    +  CDS            RELA: TF65_HUMAN - Also known as NFKB3. Experimental evidence at protein level: Swiss-Prot protein existence level 1. NF-kappa-B is a pleiotropic transcription factor present in almost all cell types and is the endpoint of a series of signal transduction events that are initiated by a vast array of stimuli related to many biological processes such as inflammation, immunity, differentiation, cell growth, tumorigenesis and apoptosis. NF-kappa-B is a homo- or heterodimeric complex formed by the Rel-like domain- containing proteins RELA/p65, RELB, NFKB1/p105, NFKB1/p50, REL and NFKB2/p52. The heterodime
   5554..6255    +  CDS            mNeonGreen: mNeonGreen is a basic (constitutively fluorescent) green/yellow fluorescent protein published in 2013, derived from Branchiostoma lanceolatum. It is reported to be a very rapidly-maturing monomer with moderate acid sensitivity.
   6265..6292    +  CDS            3xHA (fragment): three tandem HA epitope tags
   6295..6316    +  misc_feature   MCS (fragment): pBluescript multiple cloning site
   6319..6907    +  misc_feature   WPRE: woodchuck hepatitis virus posttranscriptional regulatory element
   6844..7425    +  CDS            nef (fragment): NEF_HV1H2 - Experimental evidence at protein level: Swiss-Prot protein existence level 1. Extracellular Nef protein targets CD4(+) T-lymphocytes for apoptosis by interacting with CXCR4 surface receptors. From Human immunodeficiency virus type 1 group M subtype B (isolate HXB2) (HIV-1).
   7432..7612    +  LTR            5' LTR (truncated): truncated 5' long terminal repeat (LTR) from HIV-1
   7644..7868    +  polyA_signal   bGH poly(A) signal: bovine growth hormone polyadenylation signal
   7872..7893    +  promoter       SV40 promoter (fragment): SV40 enhancer and early promoter
   7914..8342    +  rep_origin     f1 ori (sequence partly withheld): f1 bacteriophage origin of replication; arrow indicates direction of (+) strand synthesis
   8356..8685    +  promoter       SV40 promoter: SV40 enhancer and early promoter
   8733..8780    +  promoter       EM7 promoter: synthetic bacterial promoter&nbsp
   8799..9173    +  CDS            BleoR: antibiotic-binding protein; Sh ble from Streptoalloteichus hindustanus; confers resistance to bleomycin, phleomycin, and Zeocin™
   9183..9308    +  CDS            ble (fragment): BLE_KLEPN - Experimental evidence at protein level: Swiss-Prot protein existence level 1. Binding protein with a strong affinity to the bleomycin family of antibiotics. Binds to CL990; an antimitotic-antibiotic compound. From Klebsiella pneumoniae.
   9303..9424    +  polyA_signal   SV40 poly(A) signal: SV40 polyadenylation signal
   9495..9517    -  protein_bind   lac operator (fragment): The lac repressor binds to the lac operator to inhibit transcription in E. coli. This inhibition can be relieved by adding lactose or isopropyl-β-D-thiogalactopyranoside (IPTG). lac repressor encoded by lacI
   9521..9551    -  promoter       lac promoter: promoter for the E. coli lac operon
   9566..9587    -  protein_bind   CAP binding site: CAP binding activates transcription in the presence of cAMP. E. coli catabolite activator protein
   9600..9692    -  CDS            lacI (fragment): lac repressor; lacI; The lac repressor binds to the lac operator to inhibit transcription in E. coli. This inhibition can be relieved by adding lactose or isopropyl-β-D-thiogalactopyranoside (IPTG).
   9875..10463   -  rep_origin     ori: high-copy-number ColE1/pMB1/pBR322/pUC origin of replication
  10634..11494   -  CDS            AmpR: β-lactamase; bla; confers resistance to ampicillin, carbenicillin, and related antibiotics
  11495..11599   -  promoter       AmpR promoter: bla
