>Addgene plasmid #127172 | p65-mNeonGreen | addgene full sequence | sequence record 246172 | Addgene NGS Result
GGGTCTCTCTGGTTAGACCAGATCTGAGCCTGGGAGCTCTCTGGCTAACTAGGGAACCCACTGCTTAAGC
CTCAATAAAGCTTGCCTTGAGTGCTTCAAGTAGTGTGTGCCCGTCTGTTGTGTGACTCTGGTAACTAGAG
ATCCCTCAGACCCTTTTAGTCAGTGTGGAAAATCTCTAGCAGTGGCGCCCGAACAGGGACTTGAAAGCGA
AAGGGAAACCAGAGGAGCTCTCTCGACGCAGGACTCGGCTTGCTGAAGCGCGCACGGCAAGAGGCGAGGG
GCGGCGACTGGTGAGTACGCCAAAAATTTTGACTAGCGGAGGCTAGAAGGAGAGAGATGGGTGCGAGAGC
GTCAGTATTAAGCGGGGGAGAATTAGATCGCGATGGGAAAAAATTCGGTTAAGGCCAGGGGGAAAGAAAA
AATATAAATTAAAACATATAGTATGGGCAAGCAGGGAGCTAGAACGATTCGCAGTTAATCCTGGCCTGTT
AGAAACATCAGAAGGCTGTAGACAAATACTGGGACAGCTACAACCATCCCTTCAGACAGGATCAGAAGAA
CTTAGATCATTATATAATACAGTAGCAACCCTCTATTGTGTGCATCAAAGGATAGAGATAAAAGACACCA
AGGAAGCTTTAGACAAGATAGAGGAAGAGCAAAACAAAAGTAAGACCACCGCACAGCAAGCGGCCGCTGA
TCTTCAGACCTGGAGGAGGAGATATGAGGGACAATTGGAGAAGTGAATTATATAAATATAAAGTAGTAAA
AATTGAACCATTAGGAGTAGCACCCACCAAGGCAAAGAGAAGAGTGGTGCAGAGAGAAAAAAGAGCAGTG
GGAATAGGAGCTTTGTTCCTTGGGTTCTTGGGAGCAGCAGGAAGCACTATGGGCGCAGCGTCAATGACGC
TGACGGTACAGGCCAGACAATTATTGTCTGGTATAGTGCAGCAGCAGAACAATTTGCTGAGGGCTATTGA
GGCGCAACAGCATCTGTTGCAACTCACAGTCTGGGGCATCAAGCAGCTCCAGGCAAGAATCCTGGCTGTG
GAAAGATACCTAAAGGATCAACAGCTCCTGGGGATTTGGGGTTGCTCTGGAAAACTCATTTGCACCACTG
CTGTGCCTTGGAATGCTAGTTGGAGTAATAAATCTCTGGAACAGATTTGGAATCACACGACCTGGATGGA
GTGGGACAGAGAAATTAACAATTACACAAGCTTAATACACTCCTTAATTGAAGAATCGCAAAACCAGCAA
GAAAAGAATGAACAAGAATTATTGGAATTAGATAAATGGGCAAGTTTGTGGAATTGGTTTAACATAACAA
ATTGGCTGTGGTATATAAAATTATTCATAATGATAGTAGGAGGCTTGGTAGGTTTAAGAATAGTTTTTGC
TGTACTTTCTATAGTGAATAGAGTTAGGCAGGGATATTCACCATTATCGTTTCAGACCCACCTCCCAACC
CCGAGGGGACCCGACAGGCCCGAAGGAATAGAAGAAGAAGGTGGAGAGAGAGACAGAGACAGATCCATTC
GATTAGTGAACGGATCGGCACTGCGTGCGCCAATTCTGCAGACAAATGGCAGTATTCATCCACAATTTTA
AAAGAAAAGGGGGGATTGGGGGGTACAGTGCAGGGGAAAGAATAGTAGACATAATAGCAACAGACATACA
AACTAAAGAATTACAAAAACAAATTACAAAAATTCAAAATTTTCGGGTTTATTACAGGGACAGCAGAGAT
CCAGTTTGGTTAATTAGCTAGCTGCAAAGATGGATAAAGTTTTAAACAGAGAGGAATCTTTGCAGCTAAT
GGACCTTCTAGGTCTTGAAAGGAGTGGGAATTGGCTCCGGTGCCCGTCAGTGGGCAGAGCGCACATCGCC
CACAGTCCCCGAGAAGTTGGGGGGAGGGGTCGGCAATTGATCCGGTGCCTAGAGAAGGTGGCGCGGGGTA
AACTGGGAAAGTGATGTCGTGTACTGGCTCCGCCTTTTTCCCGAGGGTGGGGGAGAACCGTATATAAGTG
CAGTAGTCGCCGTGAACGTTCTTTTTCGCAACGGGTTTGCCGCCAGAACACAGGTAAGTGCCGTGTGTGG
TTCCCGCGGGCCTGGCCTCTTTACGGGTTATGGCCCTTGCGTGCCTTGAATTACTTCCACCTGGCTGCAG
TACGTGATTCTTGATCCCGAGCTTCGGGTTGGAAGTGGGTGGGAGAGTTCGAGGCCTTGCGCTTAAGGAG
CCCCTTCGCCTCGTGCTTGAGTTGAGGCCTGGCCTGGGCGCTGGGGCCGCCGCGTGCGAATCTGGTGGCA
CCTTCGCGCCTGTCTCGCTGCTTTCGATAAGTCTCTAGCCATTTAAAATTTTTGATGACCTGCTGCGACG
CTTTTTTTCTGGCAAGATAGTCTTGTAAATGCGGGCCAAGATCTGCACACTGGTATTTCGGTTTTTGGGG
CCGCGGGCGGCGACGGGGCCCGTGCGTCCCAGCGCACATGTTCGGCGAGGCGGGGCCTGCGAGCGCGGCC
ACCGAGAATCGGACGGGGGTAGTCTCAAGCTGGCCGGCCTGCTCTGGTGCCTGGCCTCGCGCCGCCGTGT
ATCGCCCCGCCCTGGGCGGCAAGGCTGGCCCGGTCGGCACCAGTTGCGTGAGCGGAAAGATGGCCGCTTC
CCGGCCCTGCTGCAGGGAGCTCAAAATGGAGGACGCGGCGCTCGGGAGAGCGGGCGGGTGAGTCACCCAC
ACAAAGGAAAAGGGCCTTTCCGTCCTCAGCCGTCGCTTCATGTGACTCCACGGAGTACCGGGCGCCGTCC
AGGCACCTCGATTAGTTCTCGAGCTTTTGGAGTACGTCGTCTTTAGGTTGGGGGGAGGGGTTTTATGCGA
TGGAGTTTCCCCACACTGAGTGGGTGGAGACTGAAGTTAGGCCAGCTTGGCACTTGATGTAATTCTCCTT
GGAATTTGCCCTTTTTGAGTTTGGATCTTGGTTCATTCTCAAGCCTCAGACAGTGGTTCAAAGTTTTTTT
CTTCCATTTCAGGTGTCGTGATGTACAGCCACCATGGACGAACTGTTCCCCCTCATCTTCCCGGCAGAGC
CAGCCCAGGCCTCTGGCCCCTATGTGGAGATCATTGAGCAGCCCAAGCAGCGGGGCATGCGCTTCCGCTA
CAAGTGCGAGGGGCGCTCCGCGGGCAGCATCCCAGGCGAGAGGAGCACAGATACCACCAAGACCCACCCC
ACCATCAAGATCAATGGCTACACAGGACCAGGGACAGTGCGCATCTCCCTGGTCACCAAGGACCCTCCTC
ACCGGCCTCACCCCCACGAGCTTGTAGGAAAGGACTGCCGGGATGGCTTCTATGAGGCTGAGCTCTGCCC
GGACCGCTGCATCCACAGTTTCCAGAACCTGGGAATCCAGTGTGTGAAGAAGCGGGACCTGGAGCAGGCT
ATCAGTCAGCGCATCCAGACCAACAACAACCCCTTCCAAGTTCCTATAGAAGAGCAGCGTGGGGACTACG
ACCTGAATGCTGTGCGGCTCTGCTTCCAGGTGACAGTGCGGGACCCATCAGGCAGGCCCCTCCGCCTGCC
GCCTGTCCTTTCTCATCCCATCTTTGACAATCGTGCCCCCAACACTGCCGAGCTCAAGATCTGCCGAGTG
AACCGAAACTCTGGCAGCTGCCTCGGTGGGGATGAGATCTTCCTACTGTGTGACAAGGTGCAGAAAGAGG
ACATTGAGGTGTATTTCACGGGACCAGGCTGGGAGGCCCGAGGCTCCTTTTCGCAAGCTGATGTGCACCG
ACAAGTGGCCATTGTGTTCCGGACCCCTCCCTACGCAGACCCCAGCCTGCAGGCTCCTGTGCGTGTCTCC
ATGCAGCTGCGGCGGCCTTCCGACCGGGAGCTCAGTGAGCCCATGGAATTCCAGTACCTGCCAGATACAG
ACGATCGTCACCGGATTGAGGAGAAACGTAAAAGGACATATGAGACCTTCAAGAGCATCATGAAGAAGAG
TCCTTTCAGCGGACCCACCGACCCCCGGCCTCCACCTCGACGCATTGCTGTGCCTTCCCGCAGCTCAGCT
TCTGTCCCCAAGCCAGCACCCCAGCCCTATCCCTTTACGTCATCCCTGAGCACCATCAACTATGATGAGT
TTCCCACCATGGTGTTTCCTTCTGGGCAGATCAGCCAGGCCTCGGCCTTGGCCCCGGCCCCTCCCCAAGT
CCTGCCCCAGGCTCCAGCCCCTGCCCCTGCTCCAGCCATGGTATCAGCTCTGGCCCAGGCCCCAGCCCCT
GTCCCAGTCCTAGCCCCAGGCCCTCCTCAGGCTGTGGCCCCACCTGCCCCCAAGCCCACCCAGGCTGGGG
AAGGAACGCTGTCAGAGGCCCTGCTGCAGCTGCAGTTTGATGATGAAGACCTGGGGGCCTTGCTTGGCAA
CAGCACAGACCCAGCTGTGTTCACAGACCTGGCATCCGTCGACAACTCCGAGTTTCAGCAGCTGCTGAAC
CAGGGCATACCTGTGGCCCCCCACACAACTGAGCCCATGCTGATGGAGTACCCTGAGGCTATAACTCGCC
TAGTGACAGGGGCCCAGAGGCCCCCCGACCCAGCTCCTGCTCCACTGGGGGCCCCGGGGCTCCCCAATGG
CCTCCTTTCAGGAGATGAAGACTTCTCCTCCATTGCGGACATGGACTTCTCAGCCCTGCTGAGTCAGATC
AGCTCCGGAGGCGGCTCCGGTGGAGGATCCGTGAGCAAGGGCGAGGAGGATAACGCCTCTCTCCCAGCGA
CACATGAGTTACACATCTTTGGCTCCATCAACGGTGTGGACTTTGACATGGTGGGTCAGGGCACCGGCAA
TCCAAATGATGGTTATGAGGAGTTAAACCTGAAGTCCACCAAGGGTGACCTCCAGTTCTCCCCCTGGATT
CTGGTCCCTCATATCGGGTATGGCTTCCATCAGTACCTGCCCTACCCTGACGGGATGTCGCCTTTCCAGG
CCGCCATGGTAGATGGCTCCGGATACCAAGTCCATCGCACAATGCAGTTTGAAGATGGTGCCTCCCTTAC
TGTTAACTACCGCTACACCTACGAGGGAAGCCACATCAAAGGAGAGGCCCAGGTGAAGGGGACTGGTTTC
CCTGCTGACGGTCCTGTGATGACCAACTCGCTGACCGCTGCGGACTGGTGCAGGTCGAAGAAAACTTACC
CCAACGACAAAACCATCATCAGTACCTTTAAGTGGAGTTACACCACTGGAAATGGCAAGCGCTACCGGAG
CACTGCGCGGACCACCTACACCTTTGCCAAGCCAATGGCGGCTAACTATCTGAAGAACCAGCCGATGTAC
GTGTTCCGTAAGACGGAGCTCAAGCACTCCAAGACCGAGCTCAACTTCAAGGAGTGGCAAAAGGCCTTTA
CCGATGTGATGGGCATGGACGAGCTGTATAAGGGAAGATCCTACCCATACGATGTTCCAGATTACGCTTG
AGAATTCGATATCAAGCTTATCGGTAATCAACCTCTGGATTACAAAATTTGTGAAAGATTGACTGGTATT
CTTAACTATGTTGCTCCTTTTACGCTATGTGGATACGCTGCTTTAATGCCTTTGTATCATGCTATTGCTT
CCCGTATGGCTTTCATTTTCTCCTCCTTGTATAAATCCTGGTTGCTGTCTCTTTATGAGGAGTTGTGGCC
CGTTGTCAGGCAACGTGGCGTGGTGTGCACTGTGTTTGCTGACGCAACCCCCACTGGTTGGGGCATTGCC
ACCACCTGTCAGCTCCTTTCCGGGACTTTCGCTTTCCCCCTCCCTATTGCCACGGCGGAACTCATCGCCG
CCTGCCTTGCCCGCTGCTGGACAGGGGCTCGGCTGTTGGGCACTGACAATTCCGTGGTGTTGTCGGGGAA
ATCATCGTCCTTTCCTTGGCTGCTCGCCTGTGTTGCCACCTGGATTCTGCGCGGGACGTCCTTCTGCTAC
GTCCCTTCGGCCCTCAATCCAGCGGACCTTCCTTCCCGCGGCCTGCTGCCGGCTCTGCGGCCTCTTCCGC
GTCTTCGCCTTCGCCCTCAGACGAGTCGGATCTCCCTTTGGGCCGCCTCCCCGCATCGATACCGTCGACC
TCGAGACCTAGAAAAACATGGAGCAATCACAAGTAGCAATACAGCAGCTACCAATGCTGATTGTGCCTGG
CTAGAAGCACAAGAGGAGGAGGAGGTGGGTTTTCCAGTCACACCTCAGGTACCTTTAAGACCAATGACTT
ACAAGGCAGCTGTAGATCTTAGCCACTTTTTAAAAGAAAAGGGGGGACTGGAAGGGCTAATTCACTCCCA
ACGAAGACAAGATATCCTTGATCTGTGGATCTACCACACACAAGGCTACTTCCCTGATTGGCAGAACTAC
ACACCAGGGCCAGGGATCAGATATCCACTGACCTTTGGATGGTGCTACAAGCTAGTACCAGTTGAGCAAG
AGAAGGTAGAAGAAGCCAATGAAGGAGAGAACACCCGCTTGTTACACCCTGTGAGCCTGCATGGGATGGA
TGACCCGGAGAGAGAAGTATTAGAGTGGAGGTTTGACAGCCGCCTAGCATTTCATCACATGGCCCGAGAG
CTGCATCCGGACTGTACTGGGTCTCTCTGGTTAGACCAGATCTGAGCCTGGGAGCTCTCTGGCTAACTAG
GGAACCCACTGCTTAAGCCTCAATAAAGCTTGCCTTGAGTGCTTCAAGTAGTGTGTGCCCGTCTGTTGTG
TGACTCTGGTAACTAGAGATCCCTCAGACCCTTTTAGTCAGTGTGGAAAATCTCTAGCAGGGCCCGTTTA
AACCCGCTGATCAGCCTCGACTGTGCCTTCTAGTTGCCAGCCATCTGTTGTTTGCCCCTCCCCCGTGCCT
TCCTTGACCCTGGAAGGTGCCACTCCCACTGTCCTTTCCTAATAAAATGAGGAAATTGCATCGCATTGTC
TGAGTAGGTGTCATTCTATTCTGGGGGGTGGGGTGGGGCAGGACAGCAAGGGGGAGGATTGGGAAGACAA
TAGCAGGCATGCTGGGGATGCGGTGGGCTCTATGGCTTCTGAGGCGGAAAGAACCAGCTGGGGCTCTAGG
GGGTATCCCC
[124 nt withheld, positions 7081-7204]
C
[91 nt withheld, positions 7206-7296]
A
[49 nt withheld, positions 7298-7346]
CCTTTGACGTTGGAGTCCACGTTCTTT
[37 nt withheld, positions 7374-7410]
ACCCTATCTCGGTCTATTCTTTTGATTTATAAGGGATTTTGCCGATTTCGGCCTATTGGTTAAAAAATGA
GCTGATTTAACAAAAATTTAACGCGAATTAATTCTGTGGAATGTGTGTCAGTTAGGGTGTGGAAAGTCCC
CAGGCTCCCCAGCAGGCAGAAGTATGCAAAGCATGCATCTCAATTAGTCAGCAACCAGGTGTGGAAAGTC
CCCAGGCTCCCCAGCAGGCAGAAGTATGCAAAGCATGCATCTCAATTAGTCAGCAACCATAGTCCCGCCC
CTAACTCCGCCCATCCCGCCCCTAACTCCGCCCAGTTCCGCCCATTCTCCGCCCCATGGCTGACTAATTT
TTTTTATTTATGCAGAGGCCGAGGCCGCCTCTGCCTCTGAGCTATTCCAGAAGTAGTGAGGAGGCTTTTT
TGGAGGCCTAGGCTTTTGCAAAAAGCTCCCGGGAGCTTGTATATCCATTTTCGGATCTGATCAGCACGTG
TTGACAATTAATCATCGGCATAGTATATCGGCATAGTATAATACGACAAGGTGAGGAACTAAACCATGGC
CAAGTTGACCAGTGCCGTTCCGGTGCTCACCGCGCGCGACGTCGCCGGAGCGGTCGAGTTCTGGACCGAC
CGGCTCGGGTTCTCCCGGGACTTCGTGGAGGACGACTTCGCCGGTGTGGTCCGGGACGACGTGACCCTGT
TCATCAGCGCGGTCCAGGACCAGGTGGTGCCGGACAACACCCTGGCCTGGGTGTGGGTGCGCGGCCTGGA
CGAGCTGTACGCCGAGTGGTCGGAGGTCGTGTCCACGAACTTCCGGGACGCCTCCGGGCCGGCCATGACC
GAGATCGGCGAGCAGCCGTGGGGGCGGGAGTTCGCCCTGCGCGACCCGGCCGGCAACTGCGTGCACTTCG
TGGCCGAGGAGCAGGACTGACACGTGCTACGAGATTTCGATTCCACCGCCGCCTTCTATGAAAGGTTGGG
CTTCGGAATCGTTTTCCGGGACGCCGGCTGGATGATCCTCCAGCGCGGGGATCTCATGCTGGAGTTCTTC
GCCCACCCCAACTTGTTTATTGCAGCTTATAATGGTTACAAATAAAGCAATAGCATCACAAATTTCACAA
ATAAAGCATTTTTTTCACTGCATTCTAGTTGTGGTTTGTCCAAACTCATCAATGTATCTTATCATGTCTG
TATACCGTCGACCTCTAGCTAGAGCTTGGCGTAATCATGGTCATAGCTGTTTCCTGTGTGAAATTGTTAT
CCGCTCACAATTCCACACAACATACGAGCCGGAAGCATAAAGTGTAAAGCCTGGGGTGCCTAATGAGTGA
GCTAACTCACATTAATTGCGTTGCGCTCACTGCCCGCTTTCCAGTCGGGAAACCTGTCGTGCCAGCTGCA
TTAATGAATCGGCCAACGCGCGGGGAGAGGCGGTTTGCGTATTGGGCGCTCTTCCGCTTCCTCGCTCACT
GACTCGCTGCGCTCGGTCGTTCGGCTGCGGCGAGCGGTATCAGCTCACTCAAAGGCGGTAATACGGTTAT
CCACAGAATCAGGGGATAACGCAGGAAAGAACATGTGAGCAAAAGGCCAGCAAAAGGCCAGGAACCGTAA
AAAGGCCGCGTTGCTGGCGTTTTTCCATAGGCTCCGCCCCCCTGACGAGCATCACAAAAATCGACGCTCA
AGTCAGAGGTGGCGAAACCCGACAGGACTATAAAGATACCAGGCGTTTCCCCCTGGAAGCTCCCTCGTGC
GCTCTCCTGTTCCGACCCTGCCGCTTACCGGATACCTGTCCGCCTTTCTCCCTTCGGGAAGCGTGGCGCT
TTCTCATAGCTCACGCTGTAGGTATCTCAGTTCGGTGTAGGTCGTTCGCTCCAAGCTGGGCTGTGTGCAC
GAACCCCCCGTTCAGCCCGACCGCTGCGCCTTATCCGGTAACTATCGTCTTGAGTCCAACCCGGTAAGAC
ACGACTTATCGCCACTGGCAGCAGCCACTGGTAACAGGATTAGCAGAGCGAGGTATGTAGGCGGTGCTAC
AGAGTTCTTGAAGTGGTGGCCTAACTACGGCTACACTAGAAGAACAGTATTTGGTATCTGCGCTCTGCTG
AAGCCAGTTACCTTCGGAAAAAGAGTTGGTAGCTCTTGATCCGGCAAACAAACCACCGCTGGTAGCGGTG
GTTTTTTTGTTTGCAAGCAGCAGATTACGCGCAGAAAAAAAGGATCTCAAGAAGATCCTTTGATCTTTTC
TACGGGGTCTGACGCTCAGTGGAACGAAAACTCACGTTAAGGGATTTTGGTCATGAGATTATCAAAAAGG
ATCTTCACCTAGATCCTTTTAAATTAAAAATGAAGTTTTAAATCAATCTAAAGTATATATGAGTAAACTT
GGTCTGACAGTTACCAATGCTTAATCAGTGAGGCACCTATCTCAGCGATCTGTCTATTTCGTTCATCCAT
AGTTGCCTGACTCCCCGTCGTGTAGATAACTACGATACGGGAGGGCTTACCATCTGGCCCCAGTGCTGCA
ATGATACCGCGAGACCCACGCTCACCGGCTCCAGATTTATCAGCAATAAACCAGCCAGCCGGAAGGGCCG
AGCGCAGAAGTGGTCCTGCAACTTTATCCGCCTCCATCCAGTCTATTAATTGTTGCCGGGAAGCTAGAGT
AAGTAGTTCGCCAGTTAATAGTTTGCGCAACGTTGTTGCCATTGCTACAGGCATCGTGGTGTCACGCTCG
TCGTTTGGTATGGCTTCATTCAGCTCCGGTTCCCAACGATCAAGGCGAGTTACATGATCCCCCATGTTGT
GCAAAAAAGCGGTTAGCTCCTTCGGTCCTCCGATCGTTGTCAGAAGTAAGTTGGCCGCAGTGTTATCACT
CATGGTTATGGCAGCACTGCATAATTCTCTTACTGTCATGCCATCCGTAAGATGCTTTTCTGTGACTGGT
GAGTACTCAACCAAGTCATTCTGAGAATAGTGTATGCGGCGACCGAGTTGCTCTTGCCCGGCGTCAATAC
GGGATAATACCGCGCCACATAGCAGAACTTTAAAAGTGCTCATCATTGGAAAACGTTCTTCGGGGCGAAA
ACTCTCAAGGATCTTACCGCTGTTGAGATCCAGTTCGATGTAACCCACTCGTGCACCCAACTGATCTTCA
GCATCTTTTACTTTCACCAGCGTTTCTGGGTGAGCAAAAACAGGAAGGCAAAATGCCGCAAAAAAGGGAA
TAAGGGCGACACGGAAATGTTGAATACTCATACTCTTCCTTTTTCAATATTATTGAAGCATTTATCAGGG
TTATTGTCTCATGAGCGGATACATATTTGAATGTATTTAGAAAAATAAACAAATAGGGGTTCCGCGCACA
TTTCCCCGAAAAGTGCCACCTGACGTCGACGGATCGGGAGATCTCCCGATCCCCTATGGTGCACTCTCAG
TACAATCTGCTCTGATGCCGCATAGTTAAGCCAGTATCTGCTCCCTGCTTGTGTGTTGGAGGTCGCTGAG
TAGTGCGCGAGCAAAATTTAAGCTACAACAAGGCAAGGCTTGACCGACAATTGCATGAAGAATCTGCTTA
GGGTTAGGCGTTTTGCGCTGCTTCGCGATGTACGGGCCAGATATACGCGTTGACATTGATTATTGACTAG
TTATTAATAGTAATCAATTACGGGGTCATTAGTTCATAGCCCATATATGGAGTTCCGCGTTACATAACTT
ACGGTAAATGGCCCGCCTGGCTGACCGCCCAACGACCCCCGCCCATTGACGTCAATAATGACGTATGTTC
CCATAGTAACGCCAATAGGGACTTTCCATTGACGTCAATGGGTGGAGTATTTACGGTAAACTGCCCACTT
GGCAGTACATCAAGTGTATCATATGCCAAGTACGCCCCCTATTGACGTCAATGACGGTAAATGGCCCGCC
TGGCATTATGCCCAGTACATGACCTTATGGGACTTTCCTACTTGGCAGTACATCTACGTATTAGTCATCG
CTATTACCATGGTGATGCGGTTTTGGCAGTACATCAATGGGCGTGGATAGCGGTTTGACTCACGGGGATT
TCCAAGTCTCCACCCCATTGACGTCAATGGGAGTTTGTTTTGGCACCAAAATCAACGGGACTTTCCAAAA
TGTCGTAACAACTCCGCCCCATTGACGCAAATGGGCGGTAGGCGTGTACGGTGGGAGGTCTATATAAGCA
GCGCGTTTTGCCTGTACT
Features (pLannotate 1.2.2; 34 found; start..end, strand, type, name):
      1..181     +  LTR            5' LTR (truncated): truncated 5' long terminal repeat (LTR) from HIV-1
    228..353     +  misc_feature   HIV-1 Ψ: packaging signal of human immunodeficiency virus type 1
    337..700     +  CDS            HIV-1 gag (fragment): gag protein from human immunodeficiency virus 1; gag
    846..1079    +  misc_feature   RRE: The Rev response element (RRE) of HIV-1 allows for Rev-dependent mRNA export from the nucleus to the cytoplasm.
   1456..1556    +  CDS            Rev (fragment): human immunodeficiency virus 1 (HIV-1) Rev protein; rev; enhances nuclear export of unspliced and incompletely spliced viral mRNAs
   1606..1723    +  misc_feature   cPPT/CTS: central polypurine tract and central termination sequence of HIV-1
   1780..1846    +  CDS            small t antigen (fragment): SV40 (simian virus 40) small t antigen
   1872..2083    +  promoter       EF-1α core promoter: core promoter for human elongation factor EF-1α
   2084..3022    +  intron         EF-1α intron A: intron upstream of the start codon of human EF-1α
   3044..4696    +  CDS            RELA: TF65_HUMAN - Also known as NFKB3. Experimental evidence at protein level: Swiss-Prot protein existence level 1. NF-kappa-B is a pleiotropic transcription factor present in almost all cell types and is the endpoint of a series of signal transduction events that are initiated by a vast array of stimuli related to many biological processes such as inflammation, immunity, differentiation, cell growth, tumorigenesis and apoptosis. NF-kappa-B is a homo- or heterodimeric complex formed by the Rel-like domain- containing proteins RELA/p65, RELB, NFKB1/p105, NFKB1/p50, REL and NFKB2/p52. The heterodime
   4721..5422    +  CDS            mNeonGreen: mNeonGreen is a basic (constitutively fluorescent) green/yellow fluorescent protein published in 2013, derived from Branchiostoma lanceolatum. It is reported to be a very rapidly-maturing monomer with moderate acid sensitivity.
   5432..5459    +  CDS            3xHA (fragment): three tandem HA epitope tags
   5462..5483    +  misc_feature   MCS (fragment): pBluescript multiple cloning site
   5486..6074    +  misc_feature   WPRE: woodchuck hepatitis virus posttranscriptional regulatory element
   6011..6592    +  CDS            nef (fragment): NEF_HV1H2 - Experimental evidence at protein level: Swiss-Prot protein existence level 1. Extracellular Nef protein targets CD4(+) T-lymphocytes for apoptosis by interacting with CXCR4 surface receptors. From Human immunodeficiency virus type 1 group M subtype B (isolate HXB2) (HIV-1).
   6599..6779    +  LTR            5' LTR (truncated): truncated 5' long terminal repeat (LTR) from HIV-1
   6811..7035    +  polyA_signal   bGH poly(A) signal: bovine growth hormone polyadenylation signal
   7039..7060    +  promoter       SV40 promoter (fragment): SV40 enhancer and early promoter
   7081..7509    +  rep_origin     f1 ori (sequence partly withheld): f1 bacteriophage origin of replication; arrow indicates direction of (+) strand synthesis
   7523..7852    +  promoter       SV40 promoter: SV40 enhancer and early promoter
   7900..7947    +  promoter       EM7 promoter: synthetic bacterial promoter&nbsp
   7966..8340    +  CDS            BleoR: antibiotic-binding protein; Sh ble from Streptoalloteichus hindustanus; confers resistance to bleomycin, phleomycin, and Zeocin™
   8350..8475    +  CDS            ble (fragment): BLE_KLEPN - Experimental evidence at protein level: Swiss-Prot protein existence level 1. Binding protein with a strong affinity to the bleomycin family of antibiotics. Binds to CL990; an antimitotic-antibiotic compound. From Klebsiella pneumoniae.
   8470..8591    +  polyA_signal   SV40 poly(A) signal: SV40 polyadenylation signal
   8662..8684    -  protein_bind   lac operator (fragment): The lac repressor binds to the lac operator to inhibit transcription in E. coli. This inhibition can be relieved by adding lactose or isopropyl-β-D-thiogalactopyranoside (IPTG). lac repressor encoded by lacI
   8688..8718    -  promoter       lac promoter: promoter for the E. coli lac operon
   8733..8754    -  protein_bind   CAP binding site: CAP binding activates transcription in the presence of cAMP. E. coli catabolite activator protein
   8767..8859    -  CDS            lacI (fragment): lac repressor; lacI; The lac repressor binds to the lac operator to inhibit transcription in E. coli. This inhibition can be relieved by adding lactose or isopropyl-β-D-thiogalactopyranoside (IPTG).
   9042..9630    -  rep_origin     ori: high-copy-number ColE1/pMB1/pBR322/pUC origin of replication
   9801..10661   -  CDS            AmpR: β-lactamase; bla; confers resistance to ampicillin, carbenicillin, and related antibiotics
  10662..10766   -  promoter       AmpR promoter: bla
  10825..10877   -  misc_feature   bom (fragment): basis of mobility region from pBR322
  11032..11411   +  enhancer       CMV enhancer: human cytomegalovirus immediate early enhancer
  11412..11611   +  promoter       CMV promoter: human cytomegalovirus (CMV) immediate early promoter
