[The description below was written by a language model from this plasmid's Addgene catalogue record and pLannotate feature annotations shown in this document.]
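Description:
p65-mNeonGreen is a lentiviral transfer plasmid built on a pLenti backbone for stable expression of a fluorescently tagged NF-κB subunit in mammalian cells. It is maintained in E. coli through a high-copy ColE1/pUC-type origin with ampicillin selection (AmpR under its own bla promoter), and it also carries an f1 origin. A CMV enhancer/promoter sits directly upstream of a truncated HIV-1 5' LTR, an arrangement that drives transcription of the viral genomic RNA in packaging cells. The proviral region contains the Ψ packaging signal with a gag fragment, the Rev response element for nuclear export of unspliced RNA, the cPPT/CTS and a second truncated LTR followed by a bGH polyadenylation signal.

The payload is driven by the human EF-1α promoter with its intron A and consists of the human RELA (p65) coding sequence followed by mNeonGreen, a bright, fast-maturing monomeric green/yellow fluorescent protein. The feature order places mNeonGreen at the C-terminal end of p65, although the catalogue insert field is labelled "GFP-RelA". A short match to an HA epitope follows the fluorescent protein, and a WPRE downstream enhances transcript expression. An SV40/EM7-driven BleoR cassette (bleomycin/Zeocin resistance) lies outside the LTRs in the plasmid backbone, so no drug marker is annotated within the integrating cassette. The depositor and sequencing-derived records differ by one nucleotide in length and agree in their features, apart from how the EF-1α intron is annotated.

The recorded purpose is a fluorescently tagged p65 reporter. It comes from a study on optical pooled screens in human cells, where a tagged p65 of this kind allows the protein's localisation to be followed by imaging.
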