Addgene plasmid #127172: p65-mNeonGreen
Purpose: Fluorescently tagged p65 reporter
Depositing lab: Paul Blainey. Depositing organization: Broad Institute. Publication: Optical Pooled Screens in Human Cells. Feldman D, Singh A, Schmid-Burgk JL, Carlson RJ, Mezger A, Garrity AJ, Zhang F, Blainey PC. Cell. 2019 Oct 17;179(3):787-799.e17. doi: 10.1016/j.cell.2019.09.016. PubMed 31626775.
Backbone
  Vector backbone: pLenti (Addgene #61427)
  Vector type: Mammalian Expression, Lentiviral, CRISPR
Growth in bacteria
  Bacterial resistance: Ampicillin, 100 μg/mL
  Growth temperature: 37°C
  Growth strain: NEB Stable
  Copy number: High Copy
Gene/Insert
  Gene/Insert name: GFP-RelA
  Species: H. sapiens (human)
  Entrez Gene: RELA (a.k.a. AIF3BL3, CMCU, NFKB3, p65)
  Promoter: EF1a
  Cloning method: Gibson Cloning
  Sequencing primers: 5′ GCGATGGAGTTTCCCCACACTG; 3′ CCACATAGCGTAAAAGGAGC
Terms and licenses: Academic/Nonprofit Terms; Industry Terms: Not Available to Industry
Depositor comments: Cloning Site 3-prime: CCACATAGCGTAAAAGGAGC Please visit https://www.biorxiv.org/content/10.1101/383943v1 for bioRxiv preprint.
How to cite: p65-mNeonGreen was a gift from Paul Blainey (Addgene plasmid # 127172 ; http://n2t.net/addgene:127172 ; RRID:Addgene_127172)
